>Addgene plasmid #160649 | ClCry4 Y319D | addgene full sequence | sequence record 315302 | Addgene NGS Result
G
[124 nt withheld, positions 2-125]
C
[91 nt withheld, positions 127-217]
A
[49 nt withheld, positions 219-267]
CCTTTGACGTTGGAGTCCACGTTCTT
[37 nt withheld, positions 294-330]
ACCCTATCTCGGTCTATTCTTTTGATTTATAAGGGATTTTGCCGATTTCGGCCTATTGGTTAAAAAATGA
GCTGATTTAACAAAAATTTAACGCGAATTTTAACAAAATATTAACGCTTACAATTTAGGTGGCACTTTTC
GGGGAAATGTGCGCGGAACCCCTATTTGTTTATTTTTCTAAATACATTCAAATATGTATCCGCTCATGAG
ACAATAACCCTGATAAATGCTTCAATAATATTGAAAAAGGAAGAGTATGAGTATTCAACATTTCCGTGTC
GCCCTTATTCCCTTTTTTGCGGCATTTTGCCTTCCTGTTTTTGCTCACCCAGAAACGCTGGTGAAAGTAA
AAGATGCTGAAGATCAGTTGGGTGCACGAGTGGGTTACATCGAACTGGATCTCAACAGCGGTAAGATCCT
TGAGAGTTTTCGCCCCGAAGAACGTTTTCCAATGATGAGCACTTTTAAAGTTCTGCTATGTGGCGCGGTA
TTATCCCGTATTGACGCCGGGCAAGAGCAACTCGGTCGCCGCATACACTATTCTCAGAATGACTTGGTTG
AGTACTCACCAGTCACAGAAAAGCATCTTACGGATGGCATGACAGTAAGAGAATTATGCAGTGCTGCCAT
AACCATGAGTGATAACACTGCGGCCAACTTACTTCTGACAACGATCGGAGGACCGAAGGAGCTAACCGCT
TTTTTGCACAACATGGGGGATCATGTAACTCGCCTTGATCGTTGGGAACCGGAGCTGAATGAAGCCATAC
CAAACGACGAGCGTGACACCACGATGCCTGTAGCAATGGCAACAACGTTGCGCAAACTATTAACTGGCGA
ACTACTTACTCTAGCTTCCCGGCAACAATTAATAGACTGGATGGAGGCGGATAAAGTTGCAGGACCACTT
CTGCGCTCGGCCCTTCCGGCTGGCTGGTTTATTGCTGATAAATCTGGAGCCGGTGAGCGTGGGTCTCGCG
GTATCATTGCAGCACTGGGGCCAGATGGTAAGCCCTCCCGTATCGTAGTTATCTACACGACGGGGAGTCA
GGCAACTATGGATGAACGAAATAGACAGATCGCTGAGATAGGTGCCTCACTGATTAAGCATTGGTAACTG
TCAGACCAAGTTTACTCATATATACTTTAGATTGATTTAAAACTTCATTTTTAATTTAAAAGGATCTAGG
TGAAGATCCTTTTTGATAATCTCATGACCAAAATCCCTTAACGTGAGTTTTCGTTCCACTGAGCGTCAGA
CCCCGTAGAAAAGATCAAAGGATCTTCTTGAGATCCTTTTTTTCTGCGCGTAATCTGCTGCTTGCAAACA
AAAAAACCACCGCTACCAGCGGTGGTTTGTTTGCCGGATCAAGAGCTACCAACTCTTTTTCCGAAGGTAA
CTGGCTTCAGCAGAGCGCAGATACCAAATACTGTTCTTCTAGTGTAGCCGTAGTTAGGCCACCACTTCAA
GAACTCTGTAGCACCGCCTACATACCTCGCTCTGCTAATCCTGTTACCAGTGGCTGCTGCCAGTGGCGAT
AAGTCGTGTCTTACCGGGTTGGACTCAAGACGATAGTTACCGGATAAGGCGCAGCGGTCGGGCTGAACGG
GGGGTTCGTGCACACAGCCCAGCTTGGAGCGAACGACCTACACCGAACTGAGATACCTACAGCGTGAGCT
ATGAGAAAGCGCCACGCTTCCCGAAGGGAGAAAGGCGGACAGGTATCCGGTAAGCGGCAGGGTCGGAACA
GGAGAGCGCACGAGGGAGCTTCCAGGGGGAAACGCCTGGTATCTTTATAGTCCTGTCGGGTTTCGCCACC
TCTGACTTGAGCGTCGATTTTTGTGATGCTCGTCAGGGGGGCGGAGCCTATGGAAAAACGCCAGCAACGC
GGCCTTTTTACGGTTCCTGGCCTTTTGCTGGCCTTTTGCTCACATGTTCTTTCCTGCGTTATCCCCTGAT
TCTGTGGATAACCGTATTACCGCCTTTGAGTGAGCTGATACCGCTCGCCGCAGCCGAACGACCGAGCGCA
GCGAGTCAGTGAGCGAGGAAGCGGAAGAGCGCCTGATGCGGTATTTTCTCCTTACGCATCTGTGCGGTAT
TTCACACCGCATAGACCAGCCGCGTAACCTGGCAAAATCGGTTACGGTTGAGTAATAAATGGATGCCCTG
CGTAAGCGGGTGTGGGCGGACAATAAAGTCTTAAACTGAACAAAATAGATCTAAACTATGACAATAAAGT
CTTAAACTAGACAGAATAGTTGTAAACTGAAATCAGTCCAGTTATGCTGTGAAAAAGCATACTGGACTTT
TGTTATGGCTAAAGCAAACTCTTCATTTTCTGAAGTGCAAATTGCCCGTCGTATTAAAGAGGGGCGTGGC
CAAGGGCATGGTAAAGACTATATTCGCGGCGTTGTGACAATTTACCGAACAACTCCGCGGCCGGGAAGCC
GATCTCGGCTTGAACGAATTGTTAGGTGGCGGTACTTGGGTCGATATCAAAGTGCATCACTTCTTCCCGT
ATGCCCAACTTTGTATAGAGAGCCACTGCGGGATCGTCACCGTAATCTGCTTGCACGTAGATCACATAAG
CACCAAGCGCGTTGGCCTCATGCTTGAGGAGATTGATGAGCGCGGTGGCAATGCCCTGCCTCCGGTGCTC
GCCGGAGACTGCGAGATCATAGATATAGATCTCACTACGCGGCTGCTCAAACTTGGGCAGAACGTAAGCC
GCGAGAGCGCCAACAACCGCTTCTTGGTCGAAGGCAGCAAGCGCGATGAATGTCTTACTACGGAGCAAGT
TCCCGAGGTAATCGGAGTCCGGCTGATGTTGGGAGTAGGTGGCTACGTCTCCGAACTCACGACCGAAAAG
ATCAAGAGCAGCCCGCATGGATTTGACTTGGTCAGGGCCGAGCCTACATGTGCGAATGATGCCCATACTT
GAGCCACCTAACTTTGTTTTAGGGCGACTGCCCTGCTGCGTAACATCGTTGCTGCTGCGTAACATCGTTG
CTGCTCCATAACATCAAACATCGACCCACGGCGTAACGCGCTTGCTGCTTGGATGCCCGAGGCATAGACT
GTACAAAAAAACAGTCATAACAAGCCATGAAAACCGCCACTGCGCCGTTACCACCGCTGCGTTCGGTCAA
GGTTCTGGACCAGTTGCGTGAGCGCATACGCTACTTGCATTACAGTTTACGAACCGAACAGGCTTATGTC
AACTGGGTTCGTGCCTTCATCCGTTTCCACGGTGTGCGTCACCCGGCAACCTTGGGCAGCAGCGAAGTCG
AGGCATTTCTGTCCTGGCTGGCGAACGAGCGCAAGGTTTCGGTCTCCACGCATCGTCAGGCATTGGCGGC
CTTGCTGTTCTTCTACGGCAAGGTGCTGTGCACGGATCTGCCCTGGCTTCAGGAGATCGGAAGACCTCGG
CCGTCGCGGCGCTTGCCGGTGGTGCTGACCCCGGATGAAGTGGTTCGCATCCTCGGTTTTCTGGAAGGCG
AGCATCGTTTGTTCGCCCAGGACTCTAGCTATAGTTCTAGTGGTTGGCTACGTATACTCCGGAATATTAA
TAGATCATGGAGATAATTAAAATGATAACCATCTCGCAAATAAATAAGTATTTTACTGTTTTCGTAACAG
TTTTGTAATAAAAAAACCTATAAATATTCCGGATTATTCATACCGTCCCACCATCGGGCGCGGATCTCGG
TCCGAAACCATGTCGTACTACCATCACCATCACCATCACGATTACGATATCCCAACGACCGAAAACCTGT
ATTTTCAGGGCGCCATGGGATCCATGCCACATCGGACCATCCATCTTTTTAGGAAGGGGCTCCGACTGCA
CGACAACCCTACACTTTTGGCTGCCCTGGAGTCAAGCGAAACTATCTACCCAGTGTACGTGCTCGATAGG
CGATTTCTCGCAAGCGCTATGCATATTGGCGCTTTGAGGTGGCATTTTCTTTTGCAATCACTGGAGGACC
TTCATAAGAATCTGTCCCGGCTTGGGGCCCGGCTCCTGGTGATCCAGGGCGAGTACGAGTCCGTATTGCG
CGATCACGTCCAGAAATGGAACATTACTCAGGTGACCCTGGACGCCGAGATGGAACCCTTTTACAAGGAG
ATGGAGGCTAATATCCGCAGACTGGGTGCCGAGCTCGGTTTCGAAGTGCTCTCCCGCGTGGGACATAGCC
TGTACGACACAAAACGCATCCTGGACTTGAACGGGGGCTCCCCACCTCTGACATACAAACGATTCCTGCA
CATCCTCTCACAGCTCGGAGACCCAGAAGTTCCCGTTCGCAACCTCACAGCCGAGGATTTTCAGCGGTGT
ATGAGCCCGGAGCCAGGACTGGCTGAGCGGTACAGAGTCCCTGTCCCTGCAGACCTGGAAATCCCTCCAC
AGAGTTTGAGCCCTTGGACCGGAGGAGAGACAGAGGGCCTGCGGAGACTCGAACAACATCTGACCGATCA
GGGCTGGGTTGCTAATTTCACAAAGCCACGGACTATTCCTAATTCCCTGCTCCCCTCTACTACCGGCCTC
AGCCCCTATTTTAGCATGGGCTGCCTCAGTGTTAGGACTTTCTTTCAAAGACTGTCTAACATTTACGCCC
AGGCTAAGCACCACTCTCTCCCACCTGTTAGCCTGCAGGGGCAGCTGCTCTGGAGAGAGTTCTTCTACAC
CGTCGCCTCTGCCACACAGAACTTCACACAGATGGCAGGGAATCCAATCTGTCTGCAGATCCACTGGGAC
GAAGATGCAGAAAGACTGCATAAGTGGAAGACCGCTCAGACAGGTTTTCCCTGGATTGACGCTATTATGA
CACAACTGCGGCAGGAGGGATGGATTCACCACCTGGCACGGCACGCCGTGGCTTGTTTCCTCACCAGAGG
AGACCTCTGGATAAGTTGGGAGGAGGGTATGAAAGTGTTCGAGGAGCTGCTCTTGGACGCAGACTACAGT
ATCAACGCCGGCAACTGGATGTGGCTTTCTGCTAGCGCTTTCTTCCACCATTATACAAGGATCTTCTGCC
CGGTCCGCTTTGGGAAGAGAACTGACCCTGAGGGCCAATATATCAGAAAGTATCTTCCGGTATTGAAAAA
CTTTCCAACAAAGTATATTTATGAACCTTGGACCGCTAGCGAGGAGGAGCAACGGCAGGCAGGTTGCATC
ATCGGCCGGGACTACCCATTCCCAATGGTGAACCACAAGGAAGCCTCCGATAGAAATCTGCAGTTGATGC
GGAGGGTGAGAGAAGAGCAGCGGGGCACTGCTCAGCTCACTAGGTAGCTCGAGGCATGCGGTACCAAGCT
TGTCGAGAAGTACTAGAGGATCATAATCAGCCATACCACATTTGTAGAGGTTTTACTTGCTTTAAAAAAC
CTCCCACACCTCCCCCTGAACCTGAAACATAAAATGAATGCAATTGTTGTTGTTAACTTGTTTATTGCAG
CTTATAATGGTTACAAATAAAGCAATAGCATCACAAATTTCACAAATAAAGCATTTTTTTCACTGCATTC
TAGTTGTGGTTTGTCCAAACTCATCAATGTATCTTATCATGTCTGGATCTGATCACTGATATCGCCTAGG
AGATCCGAACCAGATAAGTGAAATCTAGTTCCAAACTATTTTGTCATTTTTAATTTTCGTATTAGCTTAC
GACGCTACACCCAGTTCCCATCTATTTTGTCACTCTTCCCTAAATAATCCTTAAAAACTCCATTTCCACC
CCTCCCAGTTCCCAACTATTTTGTCCGCCCACAGCGGGGCATTTTTCTTCCTGTTATGTTTTTAATCAAA
CATCCTGCCAACTCCATGTGACAAACCGTCATCTTCGGCTACTTTTTCTCTGTCACAGAATGAAAATTTT
TCTGTCATCTCTTCGTTATTAATGTTTGTAATTGACTGAATATCAACGCTTATTTGCAGCCTGAATGGCG
AATGG
Features (pLannotate 1.2.2; 17 found; start..end, strand, type, name):
      2..456     +  rep_origin     f1 ori (sequence partly withheld): f1 bacteriophage origin of replication; arrow indicates direction of (+) strand synthesis
    482..586     +  promoter       AmpR promoter: bla
    587..1447    +  CDS            AmpR: β-lactamase; bla; confers resistance to ampicillin, carbenicillin, and related antibiotics
   1618..2206    +  rep_origin     ori: high-copy-number ColE1/pMB1/pBR322/pUC origin of replication
   2392..2443    -  misc_feature   bom (fragment): basis of mobility region from pBR322
   2511..2735    -  mobile_element Tn7R: mini-Tn7 element (right end of the Tn7 transposon) Tn7
   2802..3335    -  CDS            GmR: gentamycin acetyltransferase; aacC1; confers resistance to gentamycin
   3524..3552    -  promoter       Pc promoter: intI1 (promoter lies within the coding sequence); class 1 integron promoter
   3530..3877    -  CDS            YPR2_ECOLX (fragment): Protein predicted: Swiss-Prot protein existence level 4. From Escherichia coli.
   3904..3995    +  promoter       polyhedrin promoter: polh from Autographa californica; promoter for the baculovirus polyhedrin gene
   4060..4079    +  CDS            8xHis (fragment): 8xHis affinity tag
   4101..4121    +  CDS            TEV site: tobacco etch virus (TEV) protease recognition and cleavage site
   4149..5624    +  CDS            CRY1 (fragment): CRY1_HUMAN - Also known as PHLL1. Experimental evidence at protein level: Swiss-Prot protein existence level 1. Transcriptional repressor which forms a core component of the circadian clock. The circadian clock, an internal time-keeping system, regulates various physiological processes through the generation of approximately 24 hour circadian rhythms in gene expression, which are translated into rhythms in metabolism and behavior. It is derived from the Latin roots 'circa' (about) and 'diem' (day) and acts as an important regulator of a wide array of physiological functions including metabolis
   5669..5752    +  CDS            large T antigen (fragment): large T antigen from SV40 (simian virus 40)
   5775..5909    +  polyA_signal   SV40 poly(A) signal: SV40 polyadenylation signal
   5938..6103    -  mobile_element Tn7L: mini-Tn7 element (left end of the Tn7 transposon) Tn7
   6266..6282    +  CDS            lacZα (fragment): LacZα fragment of β-galactosidase; lacZ fragment
