[The description below was written by a language model from this plasmid's Addgene catalogue record and pLannotate feature annotations shown in this document.]
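Description:
ClCry4 Y319D is a baculovirus transfer (donor) plasmid built on the pFastBac HTb backbone. It carries the photolyase homology region (PHR) of pigeon (Columba livia) cryptochrome 4 with a Y319D point substitution. The catalogue lists the vector type as bacterial expression, but the annotated features indicate a Bac-to-Bac style design in which the payload is driven by the Autographa californica polyhedrin promoter, a very late baculoviral promoter active in infected insect cells. In E. coli the plasmid is maintained through a ColE1/pUC-type origin and selected with ampicillin via β-lactamase; an f1 origin is also present. The record lists it as low copy, although the origin is annotated as a high-copy type.

The expression cassette lies between the Tn7R and Tn7L mini-Tn7 ends, together with a gentamicin acetyltransferase gene expressed from a class 1 integron Pc promoter. This arrangement allows site-specific transposition of the whole cassette into a bacmid, with gentamicin selecting for the transposed segment. Downstream of the polyhedrin promoter, a backbone-encoded N-terminal hexahistidine tag and a TEV protease cleavage site precede the roughly 1.5 kb insert, which was cloned between BamHI and XhoI and is followed by an SV40 polyadenylation signal. The annotation tool labels the insert as a fragment of human CRY1, which presumably reflects homology among cryptochromes rather than the true identity of the gene. The sequenced record (6,285 nt) is slightly shorter than the stated total size of 6,400 bp. The stated purpose is producing the mutant protein for various experiments, including the search for interaction partners; the tag permits affinity purification and its removal with TEV protease.
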