Addgene plasmid #160649: ClCry4 Y319D
Purpose: Expression of protein for various experiments including finding interaction partners
Depositing lab: Joseph Takahashi. Depositing organization: University of Texas Southwestern Medical Center. Publication: Chemical and structural analysis of a photoactive vertebrate cryptochrome from pigeon. Zoltowski BD, Chelliah Y, Wickramaratne A, Jarocha L, Karki N, Xu W, Mouritsen H, Hore PJ, Hibbs RE, Green CB, Takahashi JS. Proc Natl Acad Sci U S A. 2019 Sep 24;116(39):19449-19457. doi: 10.1073/pnas.1907875116. Epub 2019 Sep 4. PubMed 31484780.
Backbone
  Vector backbone: pfastBac HTb
  Backbone manufacturer: invitrogen
  Backbone size w/o insert (bp): 4856
  Total vector size (bp): 6400
  Vector type: Bacterial Expression
  Selectable markers: Gentamicin
Growth in bacteria
  Bacterial resistance: Ampicillin, 100 μg/mL
  Growth temperature: 37°C
  Growth strain: DH5alpha
  Copy number: Low Copy
Gene/Insert
  Gene/Insert name: Clcry4 PHR Y319D (alt name: Pigeon Cry4 PHR Y319D)
  Species: C.livia
  Insert size (bp): 1491
  Tag / fusion protein: Hexa his (N terminal on backbone)
  Cloning method: Restriction Enzyme; 5′ cloning site BamHI (unknown if destroyed); 3′ cloning site XhoI (unknown if destroyed)
  Sequencing primers: 5′ pfastbac forward; 3′ pfastbac reverse
Terms and licenses: Academic/Nonprofit Terms; Industry Terms: Not Available to Industry
How to cite: ClCry4 Y319D was a gift from Joseph Takahashi (Addgene plasmid # 160649 ; http://n2t.net/addgene:160649 ; RRID:Addgene_160649)
