>Addgene plasmid #160649 | ClCry4 Y319D | depositor partial sequence | sequence record 315303 | ClCry4 Y319D sequence 1494 bps
ATGCCACATCGGACCATCCATCTTTTTAGGAAGGGGCTCCGACTGCACGACAACCCTACACTTTTGGCTG
CCCTGGAGTCAAGCGAAACTATCTACCCAGTGTACGTGCTCGATAGGCGATTTCTCGCAAGCGCTATGCA
TATTGGCGCTTTGAGGTGGCATTTTCTTTTGCAATCACTGGAGGACCTTCATAAGAATCTGTCCCGGCTT
GGGGCCCGGCTCCTGGTGATCCAGGGCGAGTACGAGTCCGTATTGCGCGATCACGTCCAGAAATGGAACA
TTACTCAGGTGACCCTGGACGCCGAGATGGAACCCTTTTACAAGGAGATGGAGGCTAATATCCGCAGACT
GGGTGCCGAGCTCGGTTTCGAAGTGCTCTCCCGCGTGGGACATAGCCTGTACGACACAAAACGCATCCTG
GACTTGAACGGGGGCTCCCCACCTCTGACATACAAACGATTCCTGCACATCCTCTCACAGCTCGGAGACC
CAGAAGTTCCCGTTCGCAACCTCACAGCCGAGGATTTTCAGCGGTGTATGAGCCCGGAGCCAGGACTGGC
TGAGCGGTACAGAGTCCCTGTCCCTGCAGACCTGGAAATCCCTCCACAGAGTTTGAGCCCTTGGACCGGA
GGAGAGACAGAGGGCCTGCGGAGACTCGAACAACATCTGACCGATCAGGGCTGGGTTGCTAATTTCACAA
AGCCACGGACTATTCCTAATTCCCTGCTCCCCTCTACTACCGGCCTCAGCCCCTATTTTAGCATGGGCTG
CCTCAGTGTTAGGACTTTCTTTCAAAGACTGTCTAACATTTACGCCCAGGCTAAGCACCACTCTCTCCCA
CCTGTTAGCCTGCAGGGGCAGCTGCTCTGGAGAGAGTTCTTCTACACCGTCGCCTCTGCCACACAGAACT
TCACACAGATGGCAGGGAATCCAATCTGTCTGCAGATCCACTGGGACGAAGATGCAGAAAGACTGCATAA
GTGGAAGACCGCTCAGACAGGTTTTCCCTGGATTGACGCTATTATGACACAACTGCGGCAGGAGGGATGG
ATTCACCACCTGGCACGGCACGCCGTGGCTTGTTTCCTCACCAGAGGAGACCTCTGGATAAGTTGGGAGG
AGGGTATGAAAGTGTTCGAGGAGCTGCTCTTGGACGCAGACTACAGTATCAACGCCGGCAACTGGATGTG
GCTTTCTGCTAGCGCTTTCTTCCACCATTATACAAGGATCTTCTGCCCGGTCCGCTTTGGGAAGAGAACT
GACCCTGAGGGCCAATATATCAGAAAGTATCTTCCGGTATTGAAAAACTTTCCAACAAAGTATATTTATG
AACCTTGGACCGCTAGCGAGGAGGAGCAACGGCAGGCAGGTTGCATCATCGGCCGGGACTACCCATTCCC
AATGGTGAACCACAAGGAAGCCTCCGATAGAAATCTGCAGTTGATGCGGAGGGTGAGAGAAGAGCAGCGG
GGCACTGCTCAGCTCACTAGGTAG
